>Addgene plasmid #207270 | pHCMV_EBLV-1_G | addgene full sequence | sequence record 407409 | Addgene NGS Result
GCGGCCGCTCTAGAGAGCTTGGCCCATTGCATACGTTGTATCCATATCATAATATGTACATTTATATTGG
CTCATGTCCAACATTACCGCCATGTTGACATTGATTATTGACTAGTTATTAATAGTAATCAATTACGGGG
TCATTAGTTCATAGCCCATATATGGAGTTCCGCGTTACATAACTTACGGTAAATGGCCCGCCTGGCTGAC
CGCCCAACGACCCCCGCCCATTGACGTCAATAATGACGTATGTTCCCATAGTAACGCCAATAGGGACTTT
CCATTGACGTCAATGGGTGGAGTATTTACGGTAAACTGCCCACTTGGCAGTACATCAAGTGTATCATATG
CCAAGTACGCCCCCTATTGACGTCAATGACGGTAAATGGCCCGCCTGGCATTATGCCCAGTACATGACCT
TATGGGACTTTCCTACTTGGCAGTACATCTACGTATTAGTCATCGCTATTACCATGGTGATGCGGTTTTG
GCAGTACATCAATGGGCGTGGATAGCGGTTTGACTCACGGGGATTTCCAAGTCTCCACCCCATTGACGTC
AATGGGAGTTTGTTTTGGCACCAAAATCAACGGGACTTTCCAAAATGTCGTAACAACTCCGCCCCATTGA
CGCAAATGGGCGGTAGGCGTGTACGGTGGGAGGTCTATATAAGCAGAGCTCGTTTAGTGAACCGTCAGAT
CGCCTGGACACGCCATCCACGCTGTTTTGACCTCCATAGATGACACCGGGACCGATCCAGCCTCCGGTCG
ACCGATCCTGAGAACTTCAGGGTGAGTTTGGGGACCCTTGATTGTTCTTTCTTTTTCGCTATTGTAAAAT
TCATGTTATATGGAGGGGGCAAAGTTTTCAGGGTGTTGTTTAGAATGGGAAGATGTCCCTTGTATCACCA
TGGACCCTCATGATAATTTTGTTTCTTTCACTTTCTACTCTGTTGACAACCATTGTCTCCTCTTATTTTC
TTTTCATTTTCTGTAACTTTTTCGTTAAACTTTAGCTTGCATTTGTAACGAATTTTTAAATTCACTTTTG
TTTATTTGTCAGATTGTAAGTACTTTCTCTAATCACTTTTTTTTCAAGGCAATCAGGGTATATTATATTG
TACTTCAGCACAGTTTTAGAGAACAATTGTTATAATTAAATGATAAGGTAGAATATTTCTGCATATAAAT
TCTGGCTGGCGTGGAAATATTCTTATTGGTAGAAACAACTACACCCTGGTCATCATCCTGCCTTTCTCTT
TATGGTTACAATGATATACACTGTTTGAGATGAGGATAAAATACTCTGAGTCCAAACCGGGCCCCTCTGC
TAACCATGTTCATGCCTTCTTCTCTTTCCTACAGCTCCTGGGCAACGTGCTGGTTGTTGTGCTGTCTCAT
CATTTTGGCAAAGAATTCGCCACCATGCTGCTCAGCACAGCCATTTTTGCCTTCTTTCTCAATTGCGCCC
CTTGCCTCGCCAAGTTCCCCATCTACACCATCCCCGACAAAATCGGACCTTGGTCCCCTATCGACATCAA
TCATCTGAGCTGCCCCAACAACCTCATCGTGGAGGATGAGGGCTGTACCACCCTCACCCCTTTCAGCTAC
ATGGAGCTGAAAGTGGGCTACATCACCACCATCAAGATCGAGGGCTTTACATGCACCGGAGTGATCACCG
AGGCTGAGACCTATACCAACTTTGTGGGCTACGTCACCACCACCTTCAAGAGGAAGCATTTCAGACCCAC
CGTGAGCGCTTGTAGGGACGCCTACAATTGGAAGATTACCGGCGACCCTAGGTACGAGGAGAGCCTCCAC
AACCCCTACCCCGATTCCCACTGGCTGAGGACAGTCAAGACCACCAAGGAGTCTCTGCTGATTATCAGCC
CTTCCGTGGTCGACATGGATGCCTACGACAAGAATCTGTACAGCAAGATGTTCCCCAATGGCAAGTGTCT
CGCTTCCCCCCCTAGCGCCATCTGTTGCCCTACCAACCACGACTATACCATCTGGATCCCCGAAAACCCC
AAACCCGGACTGAGCTGCGACATCTTCACCACCAGCAAGGGCAAGAAGGCTACAAAGGACGGAAGGCTGT
GCGGCTTTGTGGACGAGAGGGGACTGTACAAGTCCCTCAAAGGCGCTTGCAAGCAAAGACTGTGTGGAGT
CCCCGGCATGAGGCTGATGGACGGCAGCTGGGTGTCTCTGCAGAAAACAGAAGCTCCCGAGTGGTGCTCC
CCCGATCAGCTGGTGAACGTGCACGACTTCCATACCGACGAAATTGAGCACCTCGTGGTCGAGGAACTCG
TGAAGAAGAGGGAAGAGTGTCTGGACGCTCTGGAAACCATCATCACCACCAAGTCCATCTCCTTTAGAAG
GCTCAGCCATTTCAGAAAGCTGGTGCCCGGCTTCGGCAAGGCCTACACACTGATCAACAAGACCCTCATG
GAGGCTGATGCTCACTATAAGTCCGTGAGGGAGTGGAAGGAGGTGATTCCTTCCAAGGGATGTCTGATGG
CCGGAGGAAGGTGCCACCCTCATTACAGCGGCATCTTCTTCAACGGCATCATCCTCTCCCCCGGCGGCGA
TGTGCTGATTCCCGAGATGCAGTCCGCTCTGCTGCAGCAACACATTGAGCTGCTCGAGAGCAGCATGATC
CCTCTGAGACATCCTCTGGCCGACCCCTCCACCGTGTTCAAAAGGGACGACGAGGCCGAGGACTTCGTCG
AAGTCCATCTGCCCGACACCCAAAAGCTCATTAGCGGCATCGATCTGGGATTCCCCGAGTGGAAGAGGTA
CTTTCTGATCGGAATCTCCGTGCTCGCTCTGCTGGCTCTGGCCATTATCACCGCCGCTTGCTGTAAGAGG
TTCAAAAGGAGGAGGAGGCCCAAGCCTAACCCCATCGAACTGATTAGGAAGGTGTCCGTGACCAGCCAAA
GCGGAAGGGCCATCCCCAGCTGGGAATCCTATAAGGTCGGCGCCACCGGAGAGAGCTGATGTCTTCCTGG
AGCTCCAGTCATTGACTATAACGTCTCAGATCTTTTTCCCTCTGCCAAAAATTATGGGGACATCATGAAG
CCCCTTGAGCATCTGACTTCTGGCTAATAAAGGAAATTTATTTTCATTGCAATAGTGTGTTGGAATTTTT
TGTGTCTCTCACTCGGAAGGACATATGGGAGGGCAAATCATTTAAAACATCAGAATGAGTATTTGGTTTA
GAGTTTGGCAACATATGCCCATATGCTGGCTGCCATGAACAAAGGTTGGCTATAAAGAGGTCATCAGTAT
ATGAAACAGCCCCCTGCTGTCCATTCCTTATTCCATAGAAAAGCCTTGACTTGAGGTTAGATTTTTTTTA
TATTTTGTTTTGTGTTATTTTTTTCTTTAACATCCCTAAAATTTTCCTTACATGTTTTACTAGCCAGATT
TTTCCTCCTCTCCTGACTACTCCCAGTCATAGCTGTCCCTCTTCTCTTATGGAGATCCCTCGACGGATCG
GCCGCAATTCGTAATCATGTCATAGCTGTTTCCTGTGTGAAATTGTTATCCGCTCACAATTCCACACAAC
ATACGAGCCGGAAGCATAAAGTGTAAAGCCTGGGGTGCCTAATGAGTGAGCTAACTCACATTAATTGCGT
TGCGCTCACTGCCCGCTTTCCAGTCGGGAAACCTGTCGTGCCAGCTGCATTAATGAATCGGCCAACGCGC
GGGGAGAGGCGGTTTGCGTATTGGGCGCTCTTCCGCTTCCTCGCTCACTGACTCGCTGCGCTCGGTCGTT
CGGCTGCGGCGAGCGGTATCAGCTCACTCAAAGGCGGTAATACGGTTATCCACAGAATCAGGGGATAACG
CAGGAAAGAACATGTGAGCAAAAGGCCAGCAAAAGGCCAGGAACCGTAAAAAGGCCGCGTTGCTGGCGTT
TTTCCATAGGCTCCGCCCCCCTGACGAGCATCACAAAAATCGACGCTCAAGTCAGAGGTGGCGAAACCCG
ACAGGACTATAAAGATACCAGGCGTTTCCCCCTGGAAGCTCCCTCGTGCGCTCTCCTGTTCCGACCCTGC
CGCTTACCGGATACCTGTCCGCCTTTCTCCCTTCGGGAAGCGTGGCGCTTTCTCATAGCTCACGCTGTAG
GTATCTCAGTTCGGTGTAGGTCGTTCGCTCCAAGCTGGGCTGTGTGCACGAACCCCCCGTTCAGCCCGAC
CGCTGCGCCTTATCCGGTAACTATCGTCTTGAGTCCAACCCGGTAAGACACGACTTATCGCCACTGGCAG
CAGCCACTGGTAACAGGATTAGCAGAGCGAGGTATGTAGGCGGTGCTACAGAGTTCTTGAAGTGGTGGCC
TAACTACGGCTACACTAGAAGAACAGTATTTGGTATCTGCGCTCTGCTGAAGCCAGTTACCTTCGGAAAA
AGAGTTGGTAGCTCTTGATCCGGCAAACAAACCACCGCTGGTAGCGGTGGTTTTTTTGTTTGCAAGCAGC
AGATTACGCGCAGAAAAAAAGGATCTCAAGAAGATCCTTTGATCTTTTCTACGGGGTCTGACGCTCAGTG
GAACGAAAACTCACGTTAAGGGATTTTGGTCATGAGATTATCAAAAAGGATCTTCACCTAGATCCTTTTA
AATTAAAAATGAAGTTTTAAATCAATCTAAAGTATATATGAGTAAACTTGGTCTGACAGTTACCAATGCT
TAATCAGTGAGGCACCTATCTCAGCGATCTGTCTATTTCGTTCATCCATAGTTGCCTGACTCCCCGTCGT
GTAGATAACTACGATACGGGAGGGCTTACCATCTGGCCCCAGTGCTGCAATGATACCGCGAGACCCACGC
TCACCGGCACCAGATTTATCAGCAATAAACCAGCCAGCCGGAAGGGCCGAGCGCAGAAGTGGTCCTGCAA
CTTTATCCGCCTCCATCCAGTCTATTAATTGTTGCCGGGAAGCTAGAGTAAGTAGTTCGCCAGTTAATAG
TTTGCGCAACGTTGTTGCCATTGCTACAGGCATCGTGGTGTCACGCTCGTCGTTTGGTATGGCTTCATTC
AGCTCCGGTTCCCAACGATCAAGGCGAGTTACATGATCCCCCATGTTGTGCAAAAAAGCGGTTAGCTCCT
TCGGTCCTCCGATCGTTGTCAGAAGTAAGTTGGCCGCAGTGTTATCACTCATGGTTATGGCAGCACTGCA
TAATTCTCTTACTGTCATGCCATCCGTAAGATGCTTTTCTGTGACTGGTGAGTACTCAACCAAGTCATTC
TGAGAATAGTGTATGCGGCGACCGAGTTGCTCTTGCCCGGCGTCAATACGGGATAATACCGCGCCACATA
GCAGAACTTTAAAAGTGCTCATCATTGGAAAACGTTCTTCGGGGCGAAAACTCTCAAGGATCTTACCGCT
GTTGAGATCCAGTTCGATGTAACCCACTCGTGCACCCAACTGATCTTCAGCATCTTTTACTTTCACCAGC
GTTTCTGGGTGAGCAAAAACAGGAAGGCAAAATGCCGCAAAAAAGGGAATAAGGGCGACACGGAAATGTT
GAATACTCATACTCTTCCTTTTTCAATATTATTGAAGCATTTATCAGGGTTATTGTCTCATGAGCGGATA
CATATTTGAATGTATTTAGAAAAATAAACAAATAGGGGTTCCGCGCACATTTCCCCGAAAAGTGCCACCT
AAATTGTAAGCGTTAATATTTTGTTAAAATTCGCGTTAAATTTTTGTTAAATCAGCTCATTTTTTAACCA
ATAGGCCGAAATCGGCAAAATCCCTTATAAATCAAAAGAATAGACCGAGATAGGGT
[37 nt withheld, positions 5797-5833]
AAAGAACGTGGACTCCAACGTCAAAGG
[49 nt withheld, positions 5861-5909]
T
[91 nt withheld, positions 5911-6001]
G
[124 nt withheld, positions 6003-6126]
CCCATTCGCCATTCAGGCTGCGCAACTGTTGGGAAGGGCGATCGGTGCGGGCCTCTTCGCTATTACGCCA
GCTGGCGAAAGGGGGATGTGCTGCAAGGCGATTAAGTTGGGTAACGCCAGGGTTTTCCCAGTCACGACGT
TGTAAAACGACGGCCAGTGAGCGCGCGTAATACGACTCACTATAGGGCGAATTGGAGCTCCACCGCGGTG
Features (pLannotate 1.2.2; 16 found; start..end, strand, type, name):
     97..476     +  enhancer       CMV enhancer: human cytomegalovirus immediate early enhancer
    477..680     +  promoter       CMV promoter: human cytomegalovirus (CMV) immediate early promoter
    792..1364    +  intron         β-globin intron: intron from rabbit β-globin gene
   1425..2993    +  CDS            G: GLYCO_IRKV - Experimental evidence at protein level: Swiss-Prot protein existence level 1. Attaches the virus to host cellular receptor, inducing endocytosis of the virion. In the endosome, the acidic pH induces conformational changes in the glycoprotein trimer, which trigger fusion between virus and cell membrane. There is convincing in vitro evidence that the muscular form of the nicotinic acetylcholine receptor (nAChR), the neuronal cell adhesion molecule (NCAM), and the p75 neurotrophin receptor (p75NTR) bind glycoprotein and thereby facilitate rabies virus entry into cells (By similarity)
   3106..3161    +  polyA_signal   β-globin poly(A) signal: rabbit β-globin polyadenylation signal (Gil and Proudfoot, 1987)
   3543..3559    -  protein_bind   lac operator: The lac repressor binds to the lac operator to inhibit transcription in E. coli. This inhibition can be relieved by adding lactose or isopropyl-β-D-thiogalactopyranoside (IPTG). lac repressor encoded by lacI
   3567..3597    -  promoter       lac promoter: promoter for the E. coli lac operon
   3612..3633    -  protein_bind   CAP binding site: CAP binding activates transcription in the presence of cAMP. E. coli catabolite activator protein
   3646..3738    -  CDS            lacI (fragment): lac repressor; lacI; The lac repressor binds to the lac operator to inhibit transcription in E. coli. This inhibition can be relieved by adding lactose or isopropyl-β-D-thiogalactopyranoside (IPTG).
   3921..4509    -  rep_origin     ori: high-copy-number ColE1/pMB1/pBR322/pUC origin of replication
   4680..5540    -  CDS            AmpR: β-lactamase; bla; confers resistance to ampicillin, carbenicillin, and related antibiotics
   5541..5645    -  promoter       AmpR promoter: bla
   5698..6126    -  rep_origin     f1 ori (sequence partly withheld): f1 bacteriophage origin of replication; arrow indicates direction of (+) strand synthesis
   6131..6286    -  CDS            lacZα (fragment): LacZα fragment of β-galactosidase; lacZ fragment
   6294..6312    +  promoter       T7 promoter: promoter for bacteriophage T7 RNA polymerase
   6321..14      +  misc_feature   MCS (fragment) (across the origin): pBluescript multiple cloning site
