[The description below was written by a language model from this plasmid's Addgene catalogue record and pLannotate feature annotations shown in this document.]
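Description:
pHCMV_EBLV-1_G is a mammalian expression plasmid built on the pHCMV backbone that drives production of the envelope glycoprotein (G) of European bat lyssavirus 1. The sequenced record is 6,336 nt, matching the sum of the stated backbone and the roughly 1.57 kb insert. In bacteria it is maintained as a high-copy plasmid through a ColE1/pUC-type origin and selected with ampicillin via the β-lactamase gene. An f1 phage origin, a T7 promoter, and fragments of lacZα, lacI, the lac promoter/operator and a pBluescript-type polylinker are also present. These are cloning-vector remnants with no role in mammalian expression.

The expression cassette consists of the human cytomegalovirus immediate-early enhancer and promoter, followed by a rabbit β-globin intron, which typically improves mRNA processing and expression. Next come the glycoprotein open reading frame and a rabbit β-globin polyadenylation signal. The G coding sequence was synthesised with mammalian codon optimisation and inserted between EcoRI and BglII sites, both of which are retained. The automated annotation labels the ORF by its closest database match, the glycoprotein of a related lyssavirus (Irkut virus), rather than EBLV-1 itself. This reflects homology among lyssavirus G proteins, not a different insert. These proteins mediate receptor attachment and low-pH-triggered membrane fusion in the endosome. No epitope tag, reporter or mammalian selection marker is annotated.

The record gives the purpose simply as mammalian expression of the G protein. The associated publication concerns modular envelope design for cell type-specific delivery, so the plasmid was probably used to supply this glycoprotein in trans as a particle envelope, though the record does not spell this out.
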