Addgene plasmid #207270: pHCMV_EBLV-1_G
Purpose: Mammalian expression of European bat lyssavirus G protein
Depositing lab: Feng Zhang. Depositing organization: Broad Institute. Publication: Cell type-specific delivery by modular envelope design. Strebinger D, Frangieh CJ, Friedrich MJ, Faure G, Macrae RK, Zhang F. Nat Commun. 2023 Aug 23;14(1):5141. doi: 10.1038/s41467-023-40788-8. PubMed 37612276.
Backbone
  Vector backbone: pHCMV
  Backbone manufacturer: Clontech
  Backbone size w/o insert (bp): 4764
  Vector type: Mammalian Expression
Growth in bacteria
  Bacterial resistance: Ampicillin, 100 μg/mL
  Growth temperature: 37°C
  Growth strain: NEB Stable
  Copy number: High Copy
Gene/Insert
  Gene/Insert name: EBLV-1_G
  Species: European bat lyssavirus
  Insert size (bp): 1572
  Mutation: mammalian codon optimization
  Promoter: CMV promoter
  Cloning method: Restriction Enzyme; 5′ cloning site EcoRI (not destroyed); 3′ cloning site BglII (not destroyed)
Resource information
  A portion of this plasmid was derived from a plasmid made by: synthesis
Terms and licenses: Academic/Nonprofit Terms; Industry Terms: Not Available to Industry
How to cite: pHCMV_EBLV-1_G was a gift from Feng Zhang (Addgene plasmid # 207270 ; http://n2t.net/addgene:207270 ; RRID:Addgene_207270)
